Addgene plasmid #159165: mito-yHS1-M7A,H102A
Purpose: Mitochondrial labile heme reporter
Depositing lab: Amit Reddi. Depositing organization: Georgia Institute of Technology. Publication: Mitochondrial-nuclear heme trafficking in budding yeast is regulated by GTPases that control mitochondrial dynamics and ER contact sites. Martinez-Guzman O, Willoughby MM, Saini A, Dietz JV, Bohovych I, Medlock AE, Khalimonchuk O, Reddi AR. J Cell Sci. 2020 May 20;133(10). pii: jcs.237917. doi: 10.1242/jcs.237917. PubMed 32265272.
Backbone
  Vector backbone: p415GPD
  Backbone manufacturer: M. Funk
  Backbone size w/o insert (bp): 6900
  Total vector size (bp): 8700
  Vector type: Yeast Expression
  Selectable markers: LEU2
Growth in bacteria
  Bacterial resistance: Ampicillin, 100 μg/mL
  Growth temperature: 37°C
  Growth strain: DH5alpha
  Copy number: Low Copy
Gene/Insert
  Gene/Insert name: mito-yHS1-M7A,H102A
  Species: S. cerevisiae (budding yeast)
  Insert size (bp): 1800
  Mutation: Mutated both Met 7 and His 102 of the cyt b562 module of mito-yHS1 to Ala (M7A and H102A, respectively), creates weak affinity heme sensor.
  Promoter: GPD
  Tag / fusion protein: COX4 pre-sequence (N terminal on insert)
  Cloning method: Restriction Enzyme; 5′ cloning site SpeI (not destroyed); 3′ cloning site SalI (not destroyed)
  Sequencing primers: 5′ T3; 3′ T7 Pro
Terms and licenses: Academic/Nonprofit Terms; Industry Terms: Not Available to Industry
Depositor comments: The first-generation heme sensor, HS1, consists of a heme-binding domain, the His/Met coordinating 4-alpha-helical bundle hemoprotein cytochrome b562 (Cyt b562) (13), fused to a pair of fluorescent proteins, EGFP and Katushka 2 (mKATE2)
How to cite: mito-yHS1-M7A,H102A was a gift from Amit Reddi (Addgene plasmid # 159165 ; http://n2t.net/addgene:159165 ; RRID:Addgene_159165)
