[The description below was written by a language model from this plasmid's Addgene catalogue record and pLannotate feature annotations shown in this document.]
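Description:
mito-yHS1-M7A,H102A is a yeast expression plasmid built on the p415GPD backbone, a low-copy centromeric shuttle vector. In Saccharomyces cerevisiae it is maintained through a CEN6/ARS element and selected by the LEU2 auxotrophic marker. In E. coli it replicates from a ColE1/pUC-type origin under ampicillin selection (AmpR). The feature table also shows an f1 origin, remnants of the lac/lacZα region, and T3 and T7 promoters flanking the cloning site, all typical of this vector family. The total size is about 8.7 kb, of which the insert, cloned between SpeI and SalI, accounts for roughly 1.8 kb.

The expression cassette is driven by the strong constitutive GPD (TDH3) promoter and ends at the CYC1 terminator. It encodes a genetically encoded heme sensor carrying the N-terminal COX4 presequence, which directs the protein into mitochondria. According to the depositor, the parent sensor HS1 consists of the His/Met-coordinating four-helix-bundle hemoprotein cytochrome b562 fused to two fluorescent proteins, EGFP and mKATE2. The automated annotation detects mKate2 followed by two EGFP-like segments but does not label the cytochrome b562 module, so the exact domain arrangement cannot be read from the table alone. In this variant both heme-ligating residues of the cytochrome b562 domain, Met 7 and His 102, are changed to alanine, producing a weak-affinity form of the sensor. The stated purpose is reporting labile heme in mitochondria of budding yeast, in the context of work on heme trafficking between mitochondria and the nucleus.
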