Features (pLannotate 1.2.2; 25 found; start..end, strand, type, name):
    432..536     +  promoter       AmpR promoter: bla
    537..1397    +  CDS            AmpR: β-lactamase; bla; confers resistance to ampicillin, carbenicillin, and related antibiotics
   1568..2156    +  rep_origin     ori: high-copy-number ColE1/pMB1/pBR322/pUC origin of replication
   2339..2431    +  CDS            lacI (fragment): lac repressor; lacI; The lac repressor binds to the lac operator to inhibit transcription in E. coli. This inhibition can be relieved by adding lactose or isopropyl-β-D-thiogalactopyranoside (IPTG).
   2444..2465    +  protein_bind   CAP binding site: CAP binding activates transcription in the presence of cAMP. E. coli catabolite activator protein
   2480..2510    +  promoter       lac promoter: promoter for the E. coli lac operon
   2518..2534    +  protein_bind   lac operator: The lac repressor binds to the lac operator to inhibit transcription in E. coli. This inhibition can be relieved by adding lactose or isopropyl-β-D-thiogalactopyranoside (IPTG). lac repressor encoded by lacI
   2579..2597    +  promoter       T3 promoter: promoter for bacteriophage T3 RNA polymerase
   2622..3265    +  promoter       GAP promoter: S. cerevisiae TDH3; promoter for glyceraldehyde-3-phosphate dehydrogenase
   3283..3348    +  CDS            pre-CoxIV: mitochondrial presequence of yeast cytochfome c oxidase subunit IV (Hurt et al., 1984)
   3373..4068    +  CDS            mKate2: mKate2 is a basic (constitutively fluorescent) red fluorescent protein published in 2009, derived from Entacmaea quadricolor. It is reported to be a rapidly-maturing monomer with moderate acid sensitivity.
   4060..4842    +  CDS            cEGFP: cEGFP is a basic (constitutively fluorescent) green fluorescent protein published in 2008, derived from Aequorea victoria.
   4855..5124    +  CDS            cEGFP (fragment): cEGFP is a basic (constitutively fluorescent) green fluorescent protein published in 2008, derived from Aequorea victoria.
   5134..5381    +  terminator     CYC1 terminator: S. cerevisiae CYC1; transcription terminator for CYC1
   5400..5418    -  promoter       T7 promoter: promoter for bacteriophage T7 RNA polymerase
   5426..5581    +  CDS            lacZα (fragment): LacZα fragment of β-galactosidase; lacZ fragment
   5585..6013    +  rep_origin     f1 ori (sequence partly withheld): f1 bacteriophage origin of replication; arrow indicates direction of (+) strand synthesis
   6041..6093    -  misc_feature   bom (fragment): basis of mobility region from pBR322
   6124..6201    +  CDS            YO192_YEAST (fragment): Experimental evidence at protein level: Swiss-Prot protein existence level 1. From Saccharomyces cerevisiae (strain ATCC 204508 / S288c) (Baker's yeast).
   6341..6748    +  promoter       LEU2 promoter: S. cerevisiae LEU2
   6749..7843    +  CDS            LEU2: 3-isopropylmalate dehydrogenase, required for leucine biosynthesis; S. cerevisiae LEU2; yeast auxotrophic marker
   8205..8321    -  CDS            NFS1 (fragment): NFS1_YEAST - Also known as SPL1 From Saccharomyces cerevisiae (strain ATCC 204508 / S288c) (Baker's yeast).
   8320..8370    -  misc_feature   bom (fragment): basis of mobility region from pBR322
   8472..8507    -  CDS            rop (fragment): Rop protein, which maintains plasmids at low copy number; rop
   8576..395     -  misc_feature   CEN/ARS (across the origin): S. cerevisiae CEN6 centromere fused to an autonomously replicating sequence
>Addgene plasmid #159165 | mito-yHS1-M7A,H102A | addgene full sequence | sequence record 361505 | Addgene NGS Result
GTAAATAAAGAAGGTAGAAGAGTTACGGAATGAAGAAAAAAAAATAAACAAAGGTTTAAAAAATTTCAAC
AAAAAGCGTACTTTACATATATATTTATTAGACAAGAAAAGCAGATTAAATAGATATACATTCGATTAAC
GATAAGTAAAATGTAAAATCACAGGATTTTCGTGTGTGGTCTTCTACACAGACAAGATGAAACAATTCGG
CATTAATACCTGAGAGCAGGAAGAGCAAGATAAAAGGTAGTATTTGTTGGCGATCCCCCTAGAGTCTTTT
ACATCTTCGGAAAACAAAAACTATTTTTTCTTTAATTTCTTTTTTTACTTTCTATTTTTAATTTATATAT
TTATATTAAAAAATTTAAATTATAATTATTTTTATAGCACGTGATGAAAAGGACCCAGGTGGCACTTTTC
GGGGAAATGTGCGCGGAACCCCTATTTGTTTATTTTTCTAAATACATTCAAATATGTATCCGCTCATGAG
ACAATAACCCTGATAAATGCTTCAATAATATTGAAAAAGGAAGAGTATGAGTATTCAACATTTCCGTGTC
GCCCTTATTCCCTTTTTTGCGGCATTTTGCCTTCCTGTTTTTGCTCACCCAGAAACGCTGGTGAAAGTAA
AAGATGCTGAAGATCAGTTGGGTGCACGAGTGGGTTACATCGAACTGGATCTCAACAGCGGTAAGATCCT
TGAGAGTTTTCGCCCCGAAGAACGTTTTCCAATGATGAGCACTTTTAAAGTTCTGCTATGTGGCGCGGTA
TTATCCCGTATTGACGCCGGGCAAGAGCAACTCGGTCGCCGCATACACTATTCTCAGAATGACTTGGTTG
AGTACTCACCAGTCACAGAAAAGCATCTTACGGATGGCATGACAGTAAGAGAATTATGCAGTGCTGCCAT
AACCATGAGTGATAACACTGCGGCCAACTTACTTCTGACAACGATCGGAGGACCGAAGGAGCTAACCGCT
TTTTTGCACAACATGGGGGATCATGTAACTCGCCTTGATCGTTGGGAACCGGAGCTGAATGAAGCCATAC
CAAACGACGAGCGTGACACCACGATGCCTGTAGCAATGGCAACAACGTTGCGCAAACTATTAACTGGCGA
ACTACTTACTCTAGCTTCCCGGCAACAATTAATAGACTGGATGGAGGCGGATAAAGTTGCAGGACCACTT
CTGCGCTCGGCCCTTCCGGCTGGCTGGTTTATTGCTGATAAATCTGGAGCCGGTGAGCGTGGGTCTCGCG
GTATCATTGCAGCACTGGGGCCAGATGGTAAGCCCTCCCGTATCGTAGTTATCTACACGACGGGGAGTCA
GGCAACTATGGATGAACGAAATAGACAGATCGCTGAGATAGGTGCCTCACTGATTAAGCATTGGTAACTG
TCAGACCAAGTTTACTCATATATACTTTAGATTGATTTAAAACTTCATTTTTAATTTAAAAGGATCTAGG
TGAAGATCCTTTTTGATAATCTCATGACCAAAATCCCTTAACGTGAGTTTTCGTTCCACTGAGCGTCAGA
CCCCGTAGAAAAGATCAAAGGATCTTCTTGAGATCCTTTTTTTCTGCGCGTAATCTGCTGCTTGCAAACA
AAAAAACCACCGCTACCAGCGGTGGTTTGTTTGCCGGATCAAGAGCTACCAACTCTTTTTCCGAAGGTAA
CTGGCTTCAGCAGAGCGCAGATACCAAATACTGTTCTTCTAGTGTAGCCGTAGTTAGGCCACCACTTCAA
GAACTCTGTAGCACCGCCTACATACCTCGCTCTGCTAATCCTGTTACCAGTGGCTGCTGCCAGTGGCGAT
AAGTCGTGTCTTACCGGGTTGGACTCAAGACGATAGTTACCGGATAAGGCGCAGCGGTCGGGCTGAACGG
GGGGTTCGTGCACACAGCCCAGCTTGGAGCGAACGACCTACACCGAACTGAGATACCTACAGCGTGAGCT
ATGAGAAAGCGCCACGCTTCCCGAAGGGAGAAAGGCGGACAGGTATCCGGTAAGCGGCAGGGTCGGAACA
GGAGAGCGCACGAGGGAGCTTCCAGGGGGAAACGCCTGGTATCTTTATAGTCCTGTCGGGTTTCGCCACC
TCTGACTTGAGCGTCGATTTTTGTGATGCTCGTCAGGGGGGCGGAGCCTATGGAAAAACGCCAGCAACGC
GGCCTTTTTACGGTTCCTGGCCTTTTGCTGGCCTTTTGCTCACATGTTCTTTCCTGCGTTATCCCCTGAT
TCTGTGGATAACCGTATTACCGCCTTTGAGTGAGCTGATACCGCTCGCCGCAGCCGAACGACCGAGCGCA
GCGAGTCAGTGAGCGAGGAAGCGGAAGAGCGCCCAATACGCAAACCGCCTCTCCCCGCGCGTTGGCCGAT
TCATTAATGCAGCTGGCACGACAGGTTTCCCGACTGGAAAGCGGGCAGTGAGCGCAACGCAATTAATGTG
AGTTAGCTCACTCATTAGGCACCCCAGGCTTTACACTTTATGCTTCCGGCTCGTATGTTGTGTGGAATTG
TGAGCGGATAACAATTTCACACAGGAAACAGCTATGACCATGATTACGCCAAGCGCGCAATTAACCCTCA
CTAAAGGGAACAAAAGCTGGAGCTCAGTTTATCATTATCAATACTCGCCATTTCAAAGAATACGTAAATA
ATTAATAGTAGTGATTTTCCTAACTTTATTTAGTCAAAAAATTAGCCTTTTAATTCTGCTGTAACCCGTA
CATGCCCAAAATAGGGGGCGGGTTACACAGAATATATAACATCGTAGGTGTCTGGGTGAACAGTTTATTC
CTGGCATCCACTAAATATAATGGAGCCCGCTTTTTAAGCTGGCATCCAGAAAAAAAAAGAATCCCAGCAC
CAAAATATTGTTTTCTTCACCAACCATCAGTTCATAGGTCCATTCTCTTAGCGCAACTACAGAGAACAGG
GGCACAAACAGGCAAAAAACGGGCACAACCTCAATGGAGTGATGCAACCTGCCTGGAGTAAATGATGACA
CAAGGCAATTGACCCACGCATGTATCTATCTCATTTTCTTACACCTTCTATTACCTTCTGCTCTCTCTGA
TTTGGAAAAAGCTGAAAAAAAAGGTTGAAACCAGTTCCCTGAAATTATTCCCCTACTTGACTAATAAGTA
TATAAAGACGGTAGGTATTGATTGTAATTCTGTAAATCTATTTCTTAAACTTCTTAAATTCTACTTTTAT
AGTTAGTCTTTTTTTTAGTTTTAAAACACCAGAACTTAGTTTCGACGGATTCTAGAACTAGTATGCTTTC
ACTACGTCAATCTATAAGATTTTTCAAGCCAGCCACAAGAACTTTGTGTAGCTCTAGATATCTGCTTAAG
CTTCATATGCACATGGTATCGGAACTGATCAAGGAAAACATGCACATGAAGCTGTATATGGAAGGCACGG
TCAACAACCACCACTTTAAATGCACCTCAGAAGGCGAAGGTAAACCTTATGAAGGTACCCAAACTATGAG
AATTAAGGCTGTCGAAGGTGGCCCACTGCCGTTTGCCTTCGATATCTTAGCGACTTCTTTTATGTACGGC
TCAAAGACATTCATCAACCATACGCAAGGTATCCCAGATTTCTTTAAACAGTCCTTTCCGGAAGGCTTCA
CCTGGGAACGCGTTACCACTTATGAAGACGGTGGCGTGCTGACAGCTACGCAAGATACTTCGTTACAGGA
CGGTTGTTTGATTTACAACGTCAAAATCCGTGGCGTAAATTTTCCTAGCAACGGTCCAGTCATGCAGAAA
AAGACATTAGGCTGGGAAGCTAGTACCGAAACTTTGTATCCGGCAGATGGTGGCCTGGAAGGTCGCGCTG
ACATGGCACTGAAATTAGTAGGTGGCGGTCACTTGATTTGCAATCTGAAGACAACGTACCGTAGTAAAAA
GCCGGCCAAAAACTTAAAGATGCCTGGTGTTTATTACGTGGATCGTAGATTGGAAAGAATCAAAGAAGCG
GACAAGGAAACGTATGTGGAACAGCACGAAGTCGCCGTCGCACGCTACTGTGATTTACCGTCCAAGTTAG
GTCATAGAGGTGGATCCATGGTGTCCAAAGGTGAAGAACTGTTTACTGGTGTAGTGCCGATTTTAGTTGA
ATTAGACGGTGATGTGAATGGTCATAAGTTTAGCGTGTCGGGTGAAGGCGAAGGTGATGCTACCTTTGGT
GGCTCTGCAGATCTGGAAGACAACGCGGAAACTCTGAACGATAACTTGAAGGTTATCGAAAAGGCCGATA
ATGCTGCACAAGTGAAAGACGCGTTAACAAAGATGCGCGCCGCGGCTTTGGATGCTCAGAAAGCAACGCC
ACCGAAACTGGAGGATAAGTCTCCTGACTCACCAGAAATGAAAGATTTTCGTCATGGCTTCGACATTTTA
GTGGGTCAAATCGATGACGCCTTGAAACTGGCGAACGAGGGTAAAGTCAAGGAAGCTCAAGCAGCCGCGG
AACAGCTGAAGACCACTCGTAATGCATATGCTCAGAAATACAGAGGTGGCAAACTGACCTTGAAGTTTAT
CTGTACAACGGGTAAACTGCCTGTTCCATGGCCGACTTTGGTGACCACTCTGGGCTATGGTGTACAATGC
TTCTCACGTTACCCAGATCATATGAAACAGCACGACTTTTTCAAGAGCGCCATGCCGGAAGGCTACGTTC
AAGAACGCACTATTTTCTTTAAGGATGACGGTAACTACAAGACACGTGCGGAAGTCAAATTTGAAGGCGA
TACGCTGGTAAACAGAATCGAATTGAAGGGTATCGATTTCAAGGAAGACGGCAACATCTTGGGTCATAAA
TTGGAATACAACTACAACTCCCACAACGTCTACATCATGGCTGATAAGCAAAAGAATGGCATCAAGGTAA
ACTTCAAGATCAGACATAACATCGAAGATGGTTCTGTTCAGCTGGCTGACCACTATCAACAGAATACACC
TATTGGCGATGGTCCGGTGCTGTTACCTGATAACCATTACTTGAGCACGCAGAGTGCACTGTCCAAAGAT
CCAAATGAAAAGCGCGACCACATGGTCTTGTTGGAATTTGTCACCGCTGCTGGTATCACTTTGGGTATGG
ATGAACTGTATAAATGACTCGAGTCATGTAATTAGTTATGTCACGCTTACATTCACGCCCTCCCCCCACA
TCCGCTCTAACCGAAAAGGAAGGAGTTAGACAACCTGAAGTCTAGGTCCCTATTTATTTTTTTATAGTTA
TGTTAGTATTAAGAACGTTATTTATATTTCAAATTTTTCTTTTTTTTCTGTACAGACGCGTGTACGCATG
TAACATTATACTGAAAACCTTGCTTGAGAAGGTTTTGGGACGCTCGAAGGCTTTAATTTGCGGCCGGTAC
CCAATTCGCCCTATAGTGAGTCGTATTACGCGCGCTCACTGGCCGTCGTTTTACAACGTCGTGACTGGGA
AAACCCTGGCGTTACCCAACTTAATCGCCTTGCAGCACATCCCCCTTTCGCCAGCTGGCGTAATAGCGAA
GAGGCCCGCACCGATCGCCCTTCCCAACAGTTGCGCAGCCTGAATGGCGAATGG
[124 nt withheld, positions 5585-5708]
C
[91 nt withheld, positions 5710-5800]
A
[49 nt withheld, positions 5802-5850]
CCTTTGACGTTGGAGTCCACGTTCTTT
[37 nt withheld, positions 5878-5914]
ACCCTATCTCGGTCTATTCTTTTGATTTATAAGGGATTTTGCCGATTTCGGCCTATTGGTTAAAAAATGA
GCTGATTTAACAAAAATTTAACGCGAATTTTAACAAAATATTAACGCTTACAATTTCCTGATGCGGTATT
TTCTCCTTACGCATCTGTGCGGTATTTCACACCGCATATCGACCGGTCGAGGAGAACTTCTAGTATATCT
ACATACCTAATATTATTGCCTTATTAAAAATGGAATCCCAACAATTACATCAAAATCCACATTCTCTTCA
AAATCAATTGTCCTGTACTTCCTTGTTCATGTGTGTTCAAAAACGTTATATTTATAGGATAATTATACTC
TATTTCTCAACAAGTAATTGGTTGTTTGGCCGAGCGGTCTAAGGCGCCTGATTCAAGAAATATCTTGACC
GCAGTTAACTGTGGGAATACTCAGGTATCGTAAGATGCAAGAGTTCGAATCTCTTAGCAACCATTATTTT
TTTCCTCAACATAACGAGAACACACAGGGGCGCTATCGCACAGAATCAAATTCGATGACTGGAAATTTTT
TGTTAATTTCAGAGGTCGCCTGACGCATATACCTTTTTCAACTGAAAAATTGGGAGAAAAAGGAAAGGTG
AGAGCGCCGGAACCGGCTTTTCATATAGAATAGAGAAGCGTTCATGACTAAATGCTTGCATCACAATACT
TGAAGTTGACAATATTATTTAAGGACCTATTGTTTTTTCCAATAGGTGGTTAGCAATCGTCTTACTTTCT
AACTTTTCTTACCTTTTACATTTCAGCAATATATATATATATATTTCAAGGATATACCATTCTAATGTCT
GCCCCTAAGAAGATCGTCGTTTTGCCAGGTGACCACGTTGGTCAAGAAATCACAGCCGAAGCCATTAAGG
TTCTTAAAGCTATTTCTGATGTTCGTTCCAATGTCAAGTTCGATTTCGAAAATCATTTAATTGGTGGTGC
TGCTATCGATGCTACAGGTGTTCCACTTCCAGATGAGGCGCTGGAAGCCTCCAAGAAGGCTGATGCCGTT
TTGTTAGGTGCTGTGGGTGGTCCTAAATGGGGTACCGGTAGTGTTAGACCTGAACAAGGTTTACTAAAAA
TCCGTAAAGAACTTCAATTGTACGCCAACTTAAGACCATGTAACTTTGCATCCGACTCTCTTTTAGACTT
ATCTCCAATCAAGCCACAATTTGCTAAAGGTACTGACTTCGTTGTTGTCAGAGAATTAGTGGGAGGTATT
TACTTTGGTAAGAGAAAGGAAGACGATGGTGATGGTGTCGCTTGGGATAGTGAACAATACACCGTTCCAG
AAGTGCAAAGAATCACAAGAATGGCCGCTTTCATGGCCCTACAACATGAGCCACCATTGCCTATTTGGTC
CTTGGATAAAGCTAATGTTTTGGCCTCTTCAAGATTATGGAGAAAAACTGTGGAGGAAACCATCAAGAAC
GAATTCCCTACATTGAAGGTTCAACATCAATTGATTGATTCTGCCGCCATGATCCTAGTTAAGAACCCAA
CCCACCTAAATGGTATTATAATCACCAGCAACATGTTTGGTGATATCATCTCCGATGAAGCCTCCGTTAT
CCCAGGTTCCTTGGGTTTGTTGCCATCTGCGTCCTTGGCCTCTTTGCCAGACAAGAACACCGCATTTGGT
TTGTACGAACCATGCCACGGTTCTGCTCCAGATTTGCCAAAGAATAAGGTCAACCCTATCGCCACTATCT
TGTCTGCTGCAATGATGTTGAAATTGTCATTGAACTTGCCTGAAGAAGGTAAGGCCATTGAAGATGCAGT
TAAAAAGGTTTTGGATGCAGGTATCAGAACTGGTGATTTAGGTGGTTCCAACAGTACCACCGAAGTCGGT
GATGCTGTCGCCGAAGAAGTTAAGAAAATCCTTGCTTAAAAAGATTCTCTTTTTTTATGATATTTGTACA
TAAACTTTATAAATGAAATTCATAATAGAAACGACACGAAATTACAAAATGGAATATGTTCATAGGGTAG
ACGAAACTATATACGCAATCTACATACATTTATCAAGAAGGAGAAAAAGGAGGATGTAAAGGAATACAGG
TAAGCAAATTGATACTAATGGCTCAACGTGATAAGGAAAAAGAATTGCACTTTAACATTAATATTGACAA
GGAGGAGGGCACCACACAAAAAGTTAGGTGTAACAGAAAATCATGAAACTATGATTCCTAATTTATATAT
TGGAGGATTTTCTCTAAAAAAAAAAAAATACAACAAATAAAAAACACTCAATGACCTGACCATTTGATGG
AGTTTAAGTCAATACCTTCTTGAACCATTTCCCATAATGGTGAAAGTTCCCTCAAGAATTTTACTCTGTC
AGAAACGGCCTTAACGACGTAGTCGATATGGTGCACTCTCAGTACAATCTGCTCTGATGCCGCATAGTTA
AGCCAGCCCCGACACCCGCCAACACCCGCTGACGCGCCCTGACGGGCTTGTCTGCTCCCGGCATCCGCTT
ACAGACAAGCTGTGACCGTCTCCGGGAGCTGCATGTGTCAGAGGTTTTCACCGTCATCACCGAAACGCGC
GAGACGAAAGGGCCTCGTGATACGCCTATTTTTATAGGTTAATGTCATGATAATAATGGTTTCTTAGGAC
GGATCGCTTGCCTGTAACTTACACGCGCCTCGTATCTTTTAATGATGGAATAATTTGGGAATTTACTCTG
TGTTTATTTATTTTTATGTTTTGTATTTGGATTTTAGAAA
